>Addgene plasmid #203833 | pGL4.11_Nued2_E4 | addgene full sequence | sequence record 403383 | Addgene NGS Result
GACGAGCACTTCTTCATCGTGGACCGGCTGAAGAGCCTGATCAAATACAAGGGCTACCAGGTAGCCCCAG
CCGAACTGGAGAGCATCCTGCTGCAACACCCCAACATCTTCGACGCCGGGGTCGCCGGCCTGCCCGACGA
CGATGCCGGCGAGCTGCCCGCCGCAGTCGTCGTGCTGGAACACGGTAAAACCATGACCGAGAAGGAGATC
GTGGACTATGTGGCCAGCCAGGTTACAACCGCCAAGAAGCTGCGCGGTGGTGTTGTGTTCGTGGACGAGG
TGCCTAAAGGACTGACCGGCAAGTTGGACGCCCGCAAGATCCGCGAGATTCTCATTAAGGCCAAGAAGGG
CGGCAAGATCGCCGTGAATTCTCACGGCTTCCCTCCCGAGGTGGAGGAGCAGGCCGCCGGCACCCTGCCC
ATGAGCTGCGCCCAGGAGAGCGGCATGGATAGACACCCTGCTGCTTGCGCCAGCGCCAGGATCAACGTCT
AAGGCCGCGACTCTAGAGTCGGGGCGGCCGGCCGCTTCGAGCAGACATGATAAGATACATTGATGAGTTT
GGACAAACCACAACTAGAATGCAGTGAAAAAAATGCTTTATTTGTGAAATTTGTGATGCTATTGCTTTAT
TTGTAACCATTATAAGCTGCAATAAACAAGTTAACAACAACAATTGCATTCATTTTATGTTTCAGGTTCA
GGGGGAGGTGTGGGAGGTTTTTTAAAGCAAGTAAAACCTCTACAAATGTGGTAAAATCGATAAGGATCCG
TCGACCGATGCCCTTGAGAGCCTTCAACCCAGTCAGCTCCTTCCGGTGGGCGCGGGGCATGACTATCGTC
GCCGCACTTATGACTGTCTTCTTTATCATGCAACTCGTAGGACAGGTGCCGGCAGCGCTCTTCCGCTTCC
TCGCTCACTGACTCGCTGCGCTCGGTCGTTCGGCTGCGGCGAGCGGTATCAGCTCACTCAAAGGCGGTAA
TACGGTTATCCACAGAATCAGGGGATAACGCAGGAAAGAACATGTGAGCAAAAGGCCAGCAAAAGGCCAG
GAACCGTAAAAAGGCCGCGTTGCTGGCGTTTTTCCATAGGCTCCGCCCCCCTGACGAGCATCACAAAAAT
CGACGCTCAAGTCAGAGGTGGCGAAACCCGACAGGACTATAAAGATACCAGGCGTTTCCCCCTGGAAGCT
CCCTCGTGCGCTCTCCTGTTCCGACCCTGCCGCTTACCGGATACCTGTCCGCCTTTCTCCCTTCGGGAAG
CGTGGCGCTTTCTCATAGCTCACGCTGTAGGTATCTCAGTTCGGTGTAGGTCGTTCGCTCCAAGCTGGGC
TGTGTGCACGAACCCCCCGTTCAGCCCGACCGCTGCGCCTTATCCGGTAACTATCGTCTTGAGTCCAACC
CGGTAAGACACGACTTATCGCCACTGGCAGCAGCCACTGGTAACAGGATTAGCAGAGCGAGGTATGTAGG
CGGTGCTACAGAGTTCTTGAAGTGGTGGCCTAACTACGGCTACACTAGAAGAACAGTATTTGGTATCTGC
GCTCTGCTGAAGCCAGTTACCTTCGGAAAAAGAGTTGGTAGCTCTTGATCCGGCAAACAAACCACCGCTG
GTAGCGGTGGTTTTTTTGTTTGCAAGCAGCAGATTACGCGCAGAAAAAAAGGATCTCAAGAAGATCCTTT
GATCTTTTCTACGGGGTCTGACGCTCAGTGGAACGAAAACTCACGTTAAGGGATTTTGGTCATGAGATTA
TCAAAAAGGATCTTCACCTAGATCCTTTTAAATTAAAAATGAAGTTTTAAATCAATCTAAAGTATATATG
AGTAAACTTGGTCTGACAGCGGCCGCAAATGCTAAACCACTGCAGTGGTTACCAGTGCTTGATCAGTGAG
GCACCGATCTCAGCGATCTGCCTATTTCGTTCGTCCATAGTGGCCTGACTCCCCGTCGTGTAGATCACTA
CGATTCGTGAGGGCTTACCATCAGGCCCCAGCGCAGCAATGATGCCGCGAGAGCCGCGTTCACCGGCCCC
CGATTTGTCAGCAATGAACCAGCCAGCAGGGAGGGCCGAGCGAAGAAGTGGTCCTGCTACTTTGTCCGCC
TCCATCCAGTCTATGAGCTGCTGTCGTGATGCTAGAGTAAGAAGTTCGCCAGTGAGTAGTTTCCGAAGAG
TTGTGGCCATTGCTACTGGCATCGTGGTATCACGCTCGTCGTTCGGTATGGCTTCGTTCAACTCTGGTTC
CCAGCGGTCAAGCCGGGTCACATGATCACCCATATTATGAAGAAATGCAGTCAGCTCCTTAGGGCCTCCG
ATCGTTGTCAGAAGTAAGTTGGCCGCGGTGTTGTCGCTCATGGTAATGGCAGCACTACACAATTCTCTTA
CCGTCATGCCATCCGTAAGATGCTTTTCCGTGACCGGCGAGTACTCAACCAAGTCGTTTTGTGAGTAGTG
TATACGGCGACCAAGCTGCTCTTGCCCGGCGTCTATACGGGACAACACCGCGCCACATAGCAGTACTTTG
AAAGTGCTCATCATCGGGAATCGTTCTTCGGGGCGGAAAGACTCAAGGATCTTGCCGCTATTGAGATCCA
GTTCGATATAGCCCACTCTTGCACCCAGTTGATCTTCAGCATCTTTTACTTTCACCAGCGTTTCGGGGTG
TGCAAAAACAGGCAAGCAAAATGCCGCAAAGAAGGGAATGAGTGCGACACGAAAATGTTGGATGCTCATA
CTCGTCCTTTTTCAATATTATTGAAGCATTTATCAGGGTTACTAGTACGTCTCTCAAGGATAAGTAAGTA
ATATTAAGGTACGGGAGGTATTGGACAGGCCGCAATAAAATATCTTTATTTTCATTACATCTGTGTGTTG
GTTTTTTGTGTGAATCGATAGTACTAACATACGCTCTCCATCAAAACAAAACGAAACAAAACAAACTAGC
AAAATAGGCTGTCCCCAGTGCAAGTGCAGGTGCCAGAACATTTCTCTGGCCTAACTGGCCGGTACCTGAG
CTCGCTAGCTTCCTGGCTTGTAGTGACCTCGTCTATTGCTAGAAATCAGAAGGTACCACTGAGCCTTCAT
TTGTTTGGTGAAATCATGGAGTTACATTAACAAGCCGTTTCCCCAAACTATGGCTCTCTACCCACTTGTA
ATACACCCGTGCACAGGAACATTTTCTGAAAGTCAATGTTTCCTATCACTTGCTCCAAAATTAAACCAGA
GATACATCATTCAGGAAGAAGCCAGATGCACTGAAGAAAGAAAAACCTGCTTTATCAGAAGGGGCAAGCT
TCTCTCACATCCCATAGCAATTTAAATTCATTTGCCGGAATGTTAAATACAACCAGTCTTTTAGTTGGGT
CCCTTCACATAAACACCAAGTTAGCATAAATGCAAAATAGTTCACATGATTAAATCTTTATAACACCATA
ATTTATCTTATGTACACACACACACACAGAGAAAGAGAGAGAGAGAGAGAGAGAGAGAGATCTTTTACTT
GCTGATACTTCTACATTTTTTCTGGAGTTCTCAACTCTCATCATCTCTCTAAGGAAGCTGGCTTGTATTG
CCCCAGACTCTTAGTGTATTTAGTTCTAAAGGATAGTATACAGAATAAAGGGAAATTTTAATTTTGTTTT
TAATAGGACCTATATAATTCAGGCCTAGCTCTGGTGGAGAGAAGGGGAGGAGAGGTCCATTAGCATTTAT
TGTGCACCTGCTTTATGCTAAACATGTCTGGAAACAGTGTCTCACACAGCTGGTTTGTTTGTCTTGGACA
AGCTGCTGAAGTGAGAAAAAAAAAGTTTTTGCTTGGCTGCATGTGAAACTGTTTCATAACCGTTCAATAA
GTGCATTGAAGGTGGGTGCCAGCTCCGAGGAGCGCTGCTCCTAAAGGACCTCCACTTGTAGACTATTGTC
AAGGGTAACCAGCATAATTAAATTAAGACAATGAGAAAAGCAACAGATGCAACTGAGACCAAGTCCCTGA
GTGCTTTTGTTAGTCACTATCATTGTCTGCAACAAAGAAGTCACATGTGAGAGACTGGGAAGGGAGCCAA
GTGCAAACTAGACTGCACAGCTGGTTTTAAATGGGTTCTCTGAGCCTGTGTGCCTGGAAGCATGCTACTT
AGAGCAGTGGATGAGGTGGGTGAGCTTAAGCGCGTTTAAACGTGTGGCGCGCCAGCTAGTAACAGTTGGC
ATTGGGACTAGAAGGCCTCATTCCTAAACCAGCAGATTTTTCCATTGTACCAGGAAAACAAAACTGCAAA
TAGCATAAGTCCTCTGATTTTACTGTCTCCAGAGAAAATCATATCCTCAATGCCTGGGTCTTTCCATCTG
GAATTTGGCAACTCTGCTGATCCCTTCTCATAGTGGGAACTCTTGTAGGAAGTCTAAGAGCAATTATTTT
GGGGATATATGCTATTTTTATGTCTTCTTGTACATCACCTTCTTTGGTCAGGAGGAAATTAGAATTCTGG
AAATACGTTTAATTATTAAAAGGACAAGCCTTGGCTTCAAGTAGTTGCAAATATGAATTATTAGTCCATG
TCATGAAAGGGCTGGAGAACTACAAAGAAACAATGATAATCTATTTGTCACACCCAATTAAGATCTGCCC
TGGCCTGGGAGTAAAAGAGCATTAAATCTGTGAGTGGTAACTTCAAGCAGCATGTCTATATTTGGGTAAT
TCTGAACATGCCTGGATTTGGTACCTTACAGCATCCTCTAAAAATGTACTACTTTAGAAAGTGTTTTGAG
ATTTTGTTGCCTTCGTGATTGCAGTTTGTGTGTGTGTGTGTGTGTGGGGGGTGTTATTTGAGCTTTTGAG
TTTCCATGTAGCCAAAGAAAGAAAGTCTAGGAAGAAATGGTAGACTCAAGGTCAAATTCAACAAGGGGAA
ACTTCTTTGTGGTGAGTCTAGACAACAAAGCCATTAGCCCAGTGTTCACCCCCCTGCCTACACCCTACCT
TTTCCATTGATGAATATTCTTACCTGAGCCATCCTCGCTTCTGAGTCCTGCTCTGGGTCCTGTGGAGACT
GAATATCCTGTCTGTAGTTTTTAATCCTTGAAGAGATTTTTCATGAATAGAACTTTCCTTATAATTTAGC
AACACTGTCCTTGAAAACCCCCACAACTATTTACATAACAGAAGCTATTGTTTGAAGTGCAAAACAGGTC
AGAATTTGGTTCCCAGAGATTAATCACTGCAGTCTATTTTGTATTATCATAATAATTTCATTTATTTTGA
TACAATTTGTTTTCAGAATCAACCCCAGCTTCTTTGCACAAGTGACAAATCCATTTGTTTCTGGTAGAAT
GGGTAATGTGATTAATGACCTTGCAACAGGATTTCTTTAAAAAGGGGGAACTTTTTTTTTTTCATTTTTA
ATTCACAGTAAACCAGCTGAGTCTGTTAAGTGTGTAACTGTTCTGAACTTGTAAGCCATGGGTAAGATTT
TGAAATACCCCCTCCCAATCTTTTGCGGGGTTTCTGGGTATTAATATTAGGCTTTCTCCAAGAATCTGAT
GATACTAGTCTCCAGGTGTAAAGTGGACTTGTTGGATTCCCGCATTAAAAAGAACGGGGCCCCAGTCTTT
GCCATGGCCCCATCATGTTTATTCCGGCTGGATGTTCTCATCAAACCGAGGTCATGCGAAATAAATAAGG
TCATGCCTAGAAGGATATTGTCCCCGCACAAGAACCTTCGAGTGAACTCGTGACTACTGCCTCCTGGTCT
TCTGTGTGGGCATCCCCTTCTTTCTTGCAGCATCCAGGACCCACTTCTGTCCCTGCTGGTCTGTTTCTTT
CTTTCTTTCTTTCTTTCTTTCTTTCTTTCTTGTTTTCTTCCGTTTTTCCCCTTGAGTTCTCTGGGGTTGG
GCCTGGGATTTTGGGTACGCCTACAGACTGTCCGCCTCTGCAATCGACCGTCGTGCTTCCCGCGCCAGAA
CAAGGAAGCCCACGCGAGCCGCGTAGGTGGCTCGCGTGGAAGACCCGGGTTCGAGTCCCGCTGGGAGAAT
TCCTCCTAGGCAAGTGGAGTCATCTCGGTCAGGATTTCTCAGCCGGAAGCCGCGCCAACACCTCTCATCG
TGGGCGGCAAGTTGTCCCCGGGGCTTCTTTGACCGTGCGGGGCCAGCCGACGCTTTCTCTGACCGTTTCC
GAAGCCCAGTTTCCTTTCCTAAGGAGCCTTGGGGATCCTGCACTCGCGTCTCTGAAACCCAACCCACGAC
AGAACCCAGCCGCCTGGGCCAGCTTAGCAATGCGCCCGCGCCCCGCCCTCCGCGTGACGCGAACGCCGGC
GGACCAATCAGAGAGCGCGGCGCGAGCCCCACGCGCCTGTGGCCCCACCCTCCAAGCTTAAGAAAGGGCG
CGCGGGCAGAGCCCGGGCCAGAACGCCGCGCAAAGCGGAGAGCGGGTTTTTGCGACGGCAGGCGGCGCTT
GTGCTGCCGTTTCCGTGCTGCACGCGGTTCCCTCGAGTGCCGCGCTCGGACAGACGTAGCCGGCCGCGAA
GGCGCCCAGACGGCAAACCAGCGACCCATGCTGAAGTGAGCACACAGGTCAGCGAGGATATCAAGATCTG
GCCTCGGCGGCCAAGCTTGGCAATCCGGTACTGTTGGTAAAGCCACCATGGAAGATGCCAAAAACATTAA
GAAGGGCCCAGCGCCATTCTACCCACTCGAAGACGGGACCGCCGGCGAGCAGCTGCACAAAGCCATGAAG
CGCTACGCCCTGGTGCCCGGCACCATCGCCTTTACCGACGCACATATCGAGGTGGACATTACCTACGCCG
AGTACTTCGAGATGAGCGTTCGGCTGGCAGAAGCTATGAAGCGCTATGGGCTGAATACAAACCATCGGAT
CGTGGTGTGCAGCGAGAATAGCTTGCAGTTCTTCATGCCCGTGTTGGGTGCCCTGTTCATCGGTGTGGCT
GTGGCCCCAGCTAACGACATCTACAACGAGCGCGAGCTGCTGAACAGCATGGGCATCAGCCAGCCCACCG
TCGTATTCGTGAGCAAGAAAGGGCTGCAAAAGATCCTCAACGTGCAAAAGAAGCTACCGATCATACAAAA
GATCATCATCATGGATAGCAAGACCGACTACCAGGGCTTCCAAAGCATGTACACCTTCGTGACTTCCCAT
TTGCCACCCGGCTTCAACGAGTACGACTTCGTGCCCGAGAGCTTCGACCGGGACAAAACCATCGCCCTGA
TCATGAACAGTAGTGGCAGTACCGGATTGCCCAAGGGCGTAGCCCTACCGCACCGCACCGCTTGTGTCCG
ATTCAGTCATGCCCGCGACCCCATCTTCGGCAACCAGATCATCCCCGACACCGCTATCCTCAGCGTGGTG
CCATTTCACCACGGCTTCGGCATGTTCACCACGCTGGGCTACTTGATCTGCGGCTTTCGGGTCGTGCTCA
TGTACCGCTTCGAGGAGGAGCTATTCTTGCGCAGCTTGCAAGACTATAAGATTCAATCTGCCCTGCTGGT
GCCCACACTATTTAGCTTCTTCGCTAAGAGCACTCTCATCGACAAGTACGACCTAAGCAACTTGCACGAG
ATCGCCAGCGGCGGGGCGCCGCTCAGCAAGGAGGTAGGTGAGGCCGTGGCCAAACGCTTCCACCTACCAG
GCATCCGCCAGGGCTACGGCCTGACAGAAACAACCAGCGCCATTCTGATCACCCCCGAAGGGGACGACAA
GCCTGGCGCAGTAGGCAAGGTGGTGCCCTTCTTCGAGGCTAAGGTGGTGGACTTGGACACCGGTAAGACA
CTGGGTGTGAACCAGCGCGGCGAGCTGTGCGTCCGTGGCCCCATGATCATGAGCGGCTACGTTAACAACC
CCGAGGCTACAAACGCTCTCATCGACAAGGACGGCTGGCTGCACAGCGGCGACATCGCCTACTGGGACGA
G
Features (pLannotate 1.2.2; 10 found; start..end, strand, type, name):
    370..489     +  CDS            hPEST: PEST degradation sequence from mouse ornithine decarboxylase human codon-optimized
    541..662     -  polyA_signal   SV40 poly(A) signal: SV40 polyadenylation signal
    685..753     -  CDS            large T antigen (fragment): large T antigen from SV40 (simian virus 40)
    769..901     +  CDS            TcR (fragment): tetracycline efflux protein; tet; confers resistance to tetracycline
   1081..1669    -  rep_origin     ori: high-copy-number ColE1/pMB1/pBR322/pUC origin of replication
   1869..2729    -  CDS            AmpR: β-lactamase confers resistance to ampicillin, carbenicillin, and related antibiotics
   2730..2771    -  promoter       AmpR promoter (fragment): bla
   2834..2882    +  polyA_signal   poly(A) signal: synthetic polyadenylation signal
   2896..2987    +  misc_feature   pause site: RNA polymerase II transcriptional pause signal from the human α2 globin gene
   6628..366     +  CDS            luciferase (across the origin): firefly luciferase synthetic luc2 version of the luciferase gene
