[The description below was written by a language model from this plasmid's Addgene catalogue record and pLannotate feature annotations shown in this document.]
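Description:
pGL4.11_Nued2_E4 is a mammalian luciferase reporter plasmid built to measure the regulatory activity of enhancer 4 (E4) of the mouse Igf1 gene. It is derived from a modified pGL4.11-type backbone recorded as pGL4.11_Nued2. In bacteria it is maintained through a high-copy ColE1/pUC-type origin and selected with ampicillin via the β-lactamase gene. Short fragments annotated as tetracycline resistance and SV40 large T antigen appear to be partial sequence matches or backbone remnants rather than functional genes.

The reporter is the synthetic firefly luciferase luc2, fused at its C-terminus to a human codon-optimised PEST degradation sequence from mouse ornithine decarboxylase. The PEST sequence shortens the protein's half-life, so the luminescence follows changes in transcription more closely than a stable luciferase would. An SV40 polyadenylation signal lies downstream of the reporter. Upstream of the regulatory region, a synthetic poly(A) signal and an RNA polymerase II transcriptional pause site reduce background from read-through transcription originating in the backbone.

About 3.6 kb between the pause site and the luciferase start carries no annotations in the feature table. This is where the mouse E4 insert and any promoter contributed by the "Nued2" modification would be expected to sit. The record does not define the promoter, the meaning of "Nued2", the size of E4, or the cloning sites used.

The associated study concerns genomic enhancers that drive experience-dependent plasticity in cortical neurons, so the construct is suited to transfection-based assays of whether E4 confers enhancer activity on reporter expression.
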