Addgene plasmid #203833: pGL4.11_Nued2_E4
Purpose: Luciferase reporter plasmid for Igf1 enhancer 4
Depositing lab: Ivo Spiegel. Depositing organization: Weizmann Institute of Science. Publication: Single genomic enhancers drive experience-dependent GABAergic plasticity to maintain sensory processing in the adult cortex. Roethler O, Zohar E, Cohen-Kashi Malina K, Bitan L, Gabel HW, Spiegel I. Neuron. 2023 Jun 20:S0896-6273(23)00399-9. doi: 10.1016/j.neuron.2023.05.026. PubMed 37354902.
Backbone
  Vector backbone: pGL4.11_Nued2
  Vector type: Mammalian Expression
Growth in bacteria
  Bacterial resistance: Ampicillin, 100 μg/mL
  Growth temperature: 37°C
  Growth strain: DH5alpha
  Copy number: High Copy
Gene/Insert
  Gene/Insert name: E4
  Species: M. musculus (mouse)
  Cloning method: Restriction Enzyme; 5′ cloning site unknown (unknown if destroyed)
Terms and licenses: Academic/Nonprofit Terms; Industry Terms: Not Available to Industry
How to cite: pGL4.11_Nued2_E4 was a gift from Ivo Spiegel (Addgene plasmid # 203833 ; http://n2t.net/addgene:203833 ; RRID:Addgene_203833)
